>Addgene plasmid #241505 | pMIHP-16287 HA.S.VSVG | addgene full sequence | sequence record 481847 | Addgene NGS Result
TTTTCCCAGTCACGACGTTGTAAAACGACGGCGCAAGGAATGGTGCATGCAAGGAGATGGCGCCCAACAG
TCCCCCGGCCACGGGGCCTGCCACCATACCCACGCCGAAACAAGCGCTCATGAGCCCGAAGTGGCGAGCC
CGATCTTCCCCATCGGTGATGTCGGCGATATAGGCGCCAGCAACCGCACCTGTGGCGCCGGTGATGCCGG
CCACGATGCGTCCGGCGTAGAGGCGATTAGTCCAATTTGTTAAAGACAGGATATCAGTGGTCCAGGCTCT
AGTTTTGACTCAACAATATCACCAGCTGAAGCCTATAGAGTACGAGCCATAGATAAAATAAAAGATTTTA
TTTAGTCTCCAGAAAAAGGGGGGAATGAAAGACCCCACCTGTAGGTTTGGCAAGCTAGCTTAAGTAACGC
CATTTTGCAAGGCATGGAAAATACATAACTGAGAATAGAGAAGTTCAGATCAAGGTTAGGAACAGAGAGA
CAGCAGAATATGGGCCAAACAGGATATCTGTGGTAAGCAGTTCCTGCCCCGGCTCAGGGCCAAGAACAGA
TGGTCCCCAGATGCGGTCCCGCCCTCAGCAGTTTCTAGAGAACCATCAGATGTTTCCAGGGTGCCCCAAG
GACCTGAAATGACCCTGTGCCTTATTTGAACTAACCAATCAGTTCGCTTCTCGCTTCTGTTCGCGCGCTT
CTGCTCCCCGAGCTCAATAAAAGAGCCCACAACCCCTCACTCGGCGCGCCAGTCCTCCGATAGACTGCGT
CGCCCGGGTACCCGTATTCCCAATAAAGCCTCTTGCTGTTTGCATCCGAATCGTGGACTCGCTGATCCTT
GGGAGGGTCTCCTCAGATTGATTGACTGCCCACCTCGGGGGTCTTTCATTTGGAGGTTCCACCGAGATTT
GGAGACCCCTGCCCAGGGACCACCGACCCCCCCGCCGGGAGGTAAGCTGGCCAGCGGTCGTTTCGTGTCT
GTCTCTGTCTTTGTGCGTGTTTGTGCCGGCATCTAATGTTTGCGCCTGCGTCTGTACTAGTTAGCTAACT
AGCTCTGTATCTGGCGGACCCGTGGTGGAACTGACGAGTTCTGAACACCCGGCCGCAACCCTGGGAGACG
TCCCAGGGACTTTGGGGGCCGTTTTTGTGGCCCGACCTGAGGAAGGGAGTCGATGTGGAATCCGACCCCG
TCAGGATATGTGGTTCTGGTAGGAGACGAGAACCTAAAACAGTTCCCGCCTCCGTCTGAATTTTTGCTTT
CGGTTTGGAACCGAAGCCGCGCGTCTTGTCTGCTGCAGCGCTGCAGCATCGTTCTGTGTTGTCTCTGTCT
GACTGTGTTTCTGTATTTGTCTGAAAATTAGGGCCAGACTGTTACCACTCCCTTAAGTTTGACCTTAGGT
CACTGGAAAGATGTCGAGCGGATCGCTCACAACCAGTCGGTAGATGTCAAGAAGAGACGTTGGGTTACCT
TCTGCTCTGCAGAATGGCCAACCTTTAACGTCGGATGGCCGCGAGACGGCACCTTTAACCGAGACCTCAT
CACCCAGGTTAAGATCAAGGTCTTTTCACCTGGCCCGCATGGACACCCAGACCAGGTCCCCTACATCGTG
ACCTGGGAAGCCTTGGCTTTTGACCCCCCTCCCTGGGTCAAGCCCTTTGTACACCCTAAGCCTCCGCCTC
CTCTTCCTCCATCCGCCCCGTCTCTCCCCCTTGAACCTCCTCGTTCGACCCCGCCTCGATCCTCCCTTTA
TCCAGCCCTCACTCCTTCTCTAGGCGCCGGAATTCCGAACAGTCTTCCGTAATAGAAGACACAAGGCTCG
AGCGGGATCAATTCCGCCCCCCCCCTAACGTTACTGGCCGAAGCCGCTTGGAATAAGGCCGGTGTGCGTT
TGTCTATATGTTATTTTCCACCATATTGCCGTCTTTTGGCAATGTGAGGGCCCGGAAACCTGGCCCTGTC
TTCTTGACGAGCATTCCTAGGGGTCTTTCCCCTCTCGCCAAAGGAATGCAAGGTCTGTTGAATGTCGTGA
AGGAAGCAGTTCCTCTGGAAGCTTCTTGAAGACAAACAACGTCTGTAGCGACCCTTTGCAGGCAGCGGAA
CCCCCCACCTGGCGACAGGTGCCTCTGCGGCCAAAAGCCACGTGTATAAGATACACCTGCAAAGGCGGCA
CAACCCCAGTGCCACGTTGTGAGTTGGATAGTTGTGGAAAGAGTCAAATGGCTCTCCTCAAGCGTATTCA
ACAAGGGGCTGAAGGATGCCCAGAAGGTACCCCATTGTATGGGATCTGATCTGGGGCCTCGGTGCACATG
CTTTACATGTGTTTAGTCGAGGTTAAAAAAACGTCTAGGCCCCCCGAACCACGGGGACGTGGTTTTCCTT
TGAAAAACACGATAATACCATGCCAGAGCCTTCTAAGTCTGCACCAGCCCCTAAGAAGGGATCTAAGAAA
GCCATCTCTAAGGCGCAGAAGAAGGATGGCAAGAAGCGCAAGCGCAGCCGCAAGGAGAGCTATTCGGTGT
ACGTGTACAAGGTGCTGAAGCAAGTGCACCCCGACACCGGCATCTCCTCCAAGGCCATGGGCATCATGAA
CTCGTTCGTGAACGACATCTTCGAGCGCATCGCGAGCGAGGCGTCCCGCCTGGCGCATTACAACAAGCGC
TCGACCATCACGTCCCGGGAGATCCAGACGGCCGTGCGCCTGCTGCTGCCCGGGGAGCTGGCCAAGCACG
CCGTGTCGGAGGGCACTAAGGCCGTCACCAAGTACACCAGCTCCAAGGACCCACCGGTCGCCACCGGATC
CACGGTCGCCACCATGGGCTACCCATACGATGTGCCAGATTACGCTGGAGGAGGCGGGGGAGGGAAGGAG
ACCGCCGCCGCCAAGTTCGAGAGGCAGCACATGGACAGCGGAGGAGGCGGGGGAGGGTATACAGATATCG
AAATGAATAGACTCGGAAAGGGCATGCTGATGGTGTAAGCGGCCGCGACTCTAGAGTCGACCTGCAGGCA
TGCAAGCTTCAGGTAGCCGGCTAACGTTAACAACCGGTACCTCTAGAACTATAGCTAGCATGCGCAAATT
TAAAGCGCTGATATCGATAAAATAAAAGATTTTATTTAGTCTCCAGAAAAAGGGGGGAATGAAAGACCCC
ACCTGTAGGTTTGGCAAGCTAGCTTAAGTAACGCCATTTTGCAAGGCATGGAAAATACATAACTGAGAAT
AGAGAAGTTCAGATCAAGGTTAGGAACAGAGAGACAGCAGAATATGGGCCAAACAGGATATCTGTGGTAA
GCAGTTCCTGCCCCGGCTCAGGGCCAAGAACAGATGGTCCCCAGATGCGGTCCCGCCCTCAGCAGTTTCT
AGAGAACCATCAGATGTTTCCAGGGTGCCCCAAGGACCTGAAATGACCCTGTGCCTTATTTGAACTAACC
AATCAGTTCGCTTCTCGCTTCTGTTCGCGCGCTTCTGCTCCCCGAGCTCAATAAAAGAGCCCACAACCCC
TCACTCGGCGCGCCAGTCCTCCGATAGACTGCGTCGCCCGGGTACCCGTGTATCCAATAAACCCTCTTGC
AGTTGCATCCGACTTGTGGTCTCGCTGTTCCTTGGGAGGGTCTCCTCTGAGTGATTGACTACCCGTCAGC
GGGGGTCTTTCATGGGTAACAGTTTCTTGAAGTTGGAGAACAACATTCTGAGGGTAGGAGTCGAATATTA
AGTAATCCTGACTCAATTAGCCACTGTTTTGAATCCACATACTCCAATACTCCTGAAATAGTTCATTATG
GACAGCGCAGAAAGAGCTGGGGAGAATTGTGAAATTGTTATCCGCTCACAATTCCACACAACATACGAGC
CGGAAGCATAAAGTGTAAAGCCTGGGGTGCCTAATGAGTGAGCTAACTCACATTAATTGCGTTGCGCTCA
CTGCCCGCTTTCCAGTCGGGAAACCTGTCGTGCCAGCTGCATTAATGAATCGGCCAACGCGCGGGGAGAG
GCGGTTTGCGTATTGGGCGCTCTTCCGCTTCCTCGCTCACTGACTCGCTGCGCTCGGTCGTTCGGCTGCG
GCGAGCGGTATCAGCTCACTCAAAGGCGGTAATACGGTTATCCACAGAATCAGGGGATAACGCAGGAAAG
AACATGTGAGCAAAAGGCCAGCAAAAGGCCAGGAACCGTAAAAAGGCCGCGTTGCTGGCGTTTTTCCATA
GGCTCCGCCCCCCTGACGAGCATCACAAAAATCGACGCTCAAGTCAGAGGTGGCGAAACCCGACAGGACT
ATAAAGATACCAGGCGTTTCCCCCTGGAAGCTCCCTCGTGCGCTCTCCTGTTCCGACCCTGCCGCTTACC
GGATACCTGTCCGCCTTTCTCCCTTCGGGAAGCGTGGCGCTTTCTCATAGCTCACGCTGTAGGTATCTCA
GTTCGGTGTAGGTCGTTCGCTCCAAGCTGGGCTGTGTGCACGAACCCCCCGTTCAGCCCGACCGCTGCGC
CTTATCCGGTAACTATCGTCTTGAGTCCAACCCGGTAAGACACGACTTATCGCCACTGGCAGCAGCCACT
GGTAACAGGATTAGCAGAGCGAGGTATGTAGGCGGTGCTACAGAGTTCTTGAAGTGGTGGCCTAACTACG
GCTACACTAGAAGAACAGTATTTGGTATCTGCGCTCTGCTGAAGCCAGTTACCTTCGGAAAAAGAGTTGG
TAGCTCTTGATCCGGCAAACAAACCACCGCTGGTAGCGGTGGTTTTTTTGTTTGCAAGCAGCAGATTACG
CGCAGAAAAAAAGGATCTCAAGAAGATCCTTTGATCTTTTCTACGGGGTCTGACGCTCAGTGGAACGAAA
ACTCACGTTAAGGGATTTTGGTCATGAGATTATCAAAAAGGATCTTCACCTAGATCCTTTTAAATTAAAA
ATGAAGTTTTAAATCAATCTAAAGTATATATGAGTAAACTTGGTCTGACAGTTACCAATGCTTAATCAGT
GAGGCACCTATCTCAGCGATCTGTCTATTTCGTTCATCCATAGTTGCCTGACTCCCCGTCGTGTAGATAA
CTACGATACGGGAGGGCTTACCATCTGGCCCCAGTGCTGCAATGATACCGCGAGACCCACGCTCACCGGC
TCCAGATTTATCAGCAATAAACCAGCCAGCCGGAAGGGCCGAGCGCAGAAGTGGTCCTGCAACTTTATCC
GCCTCCATCCAGTCTATTAATTGTTGCCGGGAAGCTAGAGTAAGTAGTTCGCCAGTTAATAGTTTGCGCA
ACGTTGTTGCCATTGCTACAGGCATCGTGGTGTCACGCTCGTCGTTTGGTATGGCTTCATTCAGCTCCGG
TTCCCAACGATCAAGGCGAGTTACATGATCCCCCATGTTGTGCAAAAAAGCGGTTAGCTCCTTCGGTCCT
CCGATCGTTGTCAGAAGTAAGTTGGCCGCAGTGTTATCACTCATGGTTATGGCAGCACTGCATAATTCTC
TTACTGTCATGCCATCCGTAAGATGCTTTTCTGTGACTGGTGAGTACTCAACCAAGTCATTCTGAGAATA
GTGTATGCGGCGACCGAGTTGCTCTTGCCCGGCGTCAATACGGGATAATACCGCGCCACATAGCAGAACT
TTAAAAGTGCTCATCATTGGAAAACGTTCTTCGGGGCGAAAACTCTCAAGGATCTTACCGCTGTTGAGAT
CCAGTTCGATGTAACCCACTCGTGCACCCAACTGATCTTCAGCATCTTTTACTTTCACCAGCGTTTCTGG
GTGAGCAAAAACAGGAAGGCAAAATGCCGCAAAAAAGGGAATAAGGGCGACACGGAAATGTTGAATACTC
ATACTCTTCCTTTTTCAATATTATTGAAGCATTTATCAGGGTTATTGTCTCATGAGCGGATACATATTTG
AATGTATTTAGAAAAATAAACAAATAGGGGTTCCGCGCACATTTCCCCGAAAAGTGCCACCTGACGTCTA
AGAAACCATTATTATCATGACATTAACCTATAAAAATAGGCGTATCACGAGGCCCTTTCGTCTCGCGCGT
TTCGGTGATGACGGTGAAAACCTCTGACACATGCAGCTCCCGGAGACGGTCACAGCTTGTCTGTAAGCGG
ATGCCGGGAGCAGACAAGCCCGTCAGGGCGCGTCAGCGGGTGTTGGCGGGTGTCGGGGCTGGCTTAACTA
TGCGGCATCAGAGCAGATTGTACTGAGAGTGCACCATATGCGGTGTGAAATACCGCACAGATGCGTAAGG
AGAAAATACCGCATCAGGCGCCATTCGCCATTCAGGCTGCGCAACTGTTGGGAAGGGCGATCGGTGCGGG
CCTCTTCGCTATTACGCCAGCTGGCGAAAGGGGGATGTGCTGCAAGGCGATTAAGTTGGGTAACGCCAGG
G
Features (pLannotate 1.2.2; 20 found; start..end, strand, type, name):
     32..233     -  CDS            TcR (fragment): tetracycline efflux protein; tet; confers resistance to tetracycline
    234..332     +  CDS            env (fragment): murine leukemia virus gPr80 envelope polyprotein precursor; env; proteolytically cleaved into gp70SU and p15TM subunits
    374..890     +  LTR            5' LTR: 5' long terminal repeat from murine embryonic stem cell virus
    954..1295    +  misc_feature   MESV Ψ: packaging signal of murine embryonic stem cell virus
   1362..1778    +  CDS            gag (truncated): truncated Moloney murine leukemia virus (MMLV) gag gene lacking the start codon
   1837..2397    +  misc_feature   IRES: internal ribosome entry site (IRES) of the encephalomyocarditis virus (EMCV)
   2400..2777    +  CDS            H2bc3: H2B1B_MOUSE - Also known as Hist1h2bb Experimental evidence at protein level: Swiss-Prot protein existence level 1. Core component of nucleosome. Nucleosomes wrap and compact DNA into chromatin, limiting DNA accessibility to the cellular machineries which require DNA as a template. Histones thereby play a central role in transcription regulation, DNA repair, DNA replication and chromosomal stability. DNA accessibility is regulated via a complex set of post-translational modifications of histones, also called histone code, and nucleosome remodeling. From Mus musculus (Mouse).
   2820..2846    +  CDS            3xHA (fragment): three tandem HA epitope tags
   2989..3019    +  misc_feature   MCS (fragment): pUC18/19 multiple cloning site
   3139..3653    +  LTR            3' LTR: 3' long terminal repeat from murine embryonic stem cell virus
   3815..3831    -  protein_bind   lac operator: The lac repressor binds to the lac operator to inhibit transcription in E. coli. This inhibition can be relieved by adding lactose or isopropyl-β-D-thiogalactopyranoside (IPTG). lac repressor encoded by lacI
   3839..3869    -  promoter       lac promoter: promoter for the E. coli lac operon
   3884..3905    -  protein_bind   CAP binding site: CAP binding activates transcription in the presence of cAMP. E. coli catabolite activator protein
   3918..4010    -  CDS            lacI (fragment): lac repressor; lacI; The lac repressor binds to the lac operator to inhibit transcription in E. coli. This inhibition can be relieved by adding lactose or isopropyl-β-D-thiogalactopyranoside (IPTG).
   4193..4781    -  rep_origin     ori: high-copy-number ColE1/pMB1/pBR322/pUC origin of replication
   4952..5812    -  CDS            AmpR: β-lactamase; bla; confers resistance to ampicillin, carbenicillin, and related antibiotics
   5813..5917    -  promoter       AmpR promoter: bla
   6012..6047    +  CDS            rop (fragment): Rop protein, which maintains plasmids at low copy number; rop
   6149..6248    +  misc_feature   bom (fragment): basis of mobility region from pBR322
   6254..32      -  CDS            lacZα (fragment) (across the origin): LacZα fragment of β-galactosidase; lacZ fragment
