[The description below was written by a language model from this plasmid's Addgene catalogue record and pLannotate feature annotations shown in this document.]
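Description:
pMIHP-16287 HA.S.VSVG is a 6.4 kb gammaretroviral transfer plasmid deposited as an empty backbone, one member of a "Flow Code" series derived from Pro-Code epitope-barcoding vectors. It is propagated in E. coli through a high-copy ColE1/pUC-type origin and selected with ampicillin via the β-lactamase gene. A recombination-deficient "stable" strain is the recorded host, consistent with the repeated LTR sequences. The short fragments annotated as TcR, lacZα, lacI, rop, bom and the lac promoter/operator appear to be backbone remnants rather than functional parts.

The viral cassette is bounded by 5' and 3' long terminal repeats from murine embryonic stem cell virus (MSCV-style). The 5' LTR is followed by the MESV Ψ packaging signal and a truncated, start-codon-less MMLV gag segment, which together support efficient encapsidation of the genomic RNA when gag-pol and env are supplied in trans by packaging cells. No separate internal promoter is annotated, so expression presumably runs from the 5' LTR. Downstream, an EMCV IRES drives cap-independent translation of a mouse histone H2B (H2bc3) coding sequence, followed by an HA epitope. The catalogue lists HA, S and VSVG tags, although only the HA portion was recognised in the feature table. This arrangement suggests a histone carrier displaying a defined three-epitope combination, which would act as an antibody-detectable barcode for transduced cells in flow cytometry.

The gap between gag and the IRES is the likely site for inserting a gene of interest, which would place it on the same transcript as the barcode, but the record does not define a cloning site there. The purpose field states only that the plasmid "is to be used with mRNAs", without further explanation.
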