Addgene plasmid #241505: pMIHP-16287 HA.S.VSVG
Purpose: (Empty Backbone) HA.S.VSVG Flow Code Plasmid This plasmid is to be used with mRNAs.
Depositing lab: Adrian Liston. Depositing organization: Babraham Institute. Publication: The tissue-resident regulatory T cell pool is shaped by transient multi-tissue migration and a conserved residency program. Burton OT, Bricard O, Tareen S, Gergelits V, Andrews S, Biggins L, Roca CP, Whyte C, Junius S, Brajic A, Pasciuto E, Ali M, Lemaitre P, Schlenner SM, Ishigame H, Brown BD, Dooley J, Liston A. Immunity. 2024 Jul 9;57(7):1586-1602.e10. doi: 10.1016/j.immuni.2024.05.023. Epub 2024 Jun 18. PubMed 38897202.
Backbone
  Vector backbone: Retroviral plasmid
  Vector type: Retroviral
  Tag / fusion protein: HA; S; VSVG
Growth in bacteria
  Bacterial resistance: Ampicillin, 100 μg/mL
  Growth temperature: 30°C
  Growth strain: NEB Stable
  Copy number: Unknown
Gene/Insert
  Gene/Insert name: None
Resource information
  A portion of this plasmid was derived from a plasmid made by: The plasmids were generated using pro-code vectors received from Dr Brian Brown at Mount Sinai and we have their permission via email for these to be deposited.
Terms and licenses: Academic/Nonprofit Terms; Industry Terms: Not Available to Industry
Depositor comments: Any stbl competent cell strain can be used for growing this plasmid.
How to cite: pMIHP-16287 HA.S.VSVG was a gift from Adrian Liston (Addgene plasmid # 241505 ; http://n2t.net/addgene:241505 ; RRID:Addgene_241505)
